>Addgene plasmid #211965 | pKLV2-U6gRNA5(ID1_5-5)-PGKpuroBFP-W | addgene full sequence | sequence record 419993 | Addgene NGS Result
GTCAATAATGACGTATGTTCCCATAGTAACGCCAATAGGGACTTTCCATTGACGTCAATGGGTGGAGTAT
TTACGGTAAACTGCCCACTTGGCAGTACATCAAGTGTATCATATGCCAAGTACGCCCCCTATTGACGTCA
ATGACGGTAAATGGCCCGCCTGGCATTATGCCCAGTACATGACCTTATGGGACTTTCCTACTTGGCAGTA
CATCTACGTATTAGTCATCGCTATTACCATGGTGATGCGGTTTTGGCAGTACATCAATGGGCGTGGATAG
CGGTTTGACTCACGGGGATTTCCAAGTCTCCACCCCATTGACGTCAATGGGAGTTTGTTTTGGCACCAAA
ATCAACGGGACTTTCCAAAATGTCGTAACAACTCCGCCCCATTGACGCAAATGGGCGGTAGGCGTGTACG
GTGGGAGGTCTATATAAGCAGCGCGTTTTGCCTGTACTGGGTCTCTCTGGTTAGACCAGATCTGAGCCTG
GGAGCTCTCTGGCTAACTAGGGAACCCACTGCTTAAGCCTCAATAAAGCTTGCCTTGAGTGCTTCAAGTA
GTGTGTGCCCGTCTGTTGTGTGACTCTGGTAACTAGAGATCCCTCAGACCCTTTTAGTCAGTGTGGAAAA
TCTCTAGCAGTGGCGCCCGAACAGGGACTTGAAAGCGAAAGGGAAACCAGAGGAGCTCTCTCGACGCAGG
ACTCGGCTTGCTGAAGCGCGCACGGCAAGAGGCGAGGGGCGGCGACTGGTGAGTACGCCAAAAATTTTGA
CTAGCGGAGGCTAGAAGGAGAGAGATGGGTGCGAGAGCGTCAGTATTAAGCGGGGGAGAATTAGATCGCG
ATGGGAAAAAATTCGGTTAAGGCCAGGGGGAAAGAAAAAATATAAATTAAAACATATAGTATGGGCAAGC
AGGGAGCTAGAACGATTCGCAGTTAATCCTGGCCTGTTAGAAACATCAGAAGGCTGTAGACAAATACTGG
GACAGCTACAACCATCCCTTCAGACAGGATCAGAAGAACTTAGATCATTATATAATACAGTAGCAACCCT
CTATTGTGTGCATCAAAGGATAGAGATAAAAGACACCAAGGAAGCTTTAGACAAGATAGAGGAAGAGCAA
AACAAAAGTAAGACCACCGCACAGCAAGCGGCCGGCCGCGCTGATCTTCAGACCTGGAGGAGGAGATATG
AGGGACAATTGGAGAAGTGAATTATATAAATATAAAGTAGTAAAAATTGAACCATTAGGAGTAGCACCCA
CCAAGGCAAAGAGAAGAGTGGTGCAGAGAGAAAAAAGAGCAGTGGGAATAGGAGCTTTGTTCCTTGGGTT
CTTGGGAGCAGCAGGAAGCACTATGGGCGCAGCGTCAATGACGCTGACGGTACAGGCCAGACAATTATTG
TCTGGTATAGTGCAGCAGCAGAACAATTTGCTGAGGGCTATTGAGGCGCAACAGCATCTGTTGCAACTCA
CAGTCTGGGGCATCAAGCAGCTCCAGGCAAGAATCCTGGCTGTGGAAAGATACCTAAAGGATCAACAGCT
CCTGGGGATTTGGGGTTGCTCTGGAAAACTCATTTGCACCACTGCTGTGCCTTGGAATGCTAGTTGGAGT
AATAAATCTCTGGAACAGATTTGGAATCACACGACCTGGATGGAGTGGGACAGAGAAATTAACAATTACA
CAAGCTTAATACACTCCTTAATTGAAGAATCGCAAAACCAGCAAGAAAAGAATGAACAAGAATTATTGGA
ATTAGATAAATGGGCAAGTTTGTGGAATTGGTTTAACATAACAAATTGGCTGTGGTATATAAAATTATTC
ATAATGATAGTAGGAGGCTTGGTAGGTTTAAGAATAGTTTTTGCTGTACTTTCTATAGTGAATAGAGTTA
GGCAGGGATATTCACCATTATCGTTTCAGACCCACCTCCCAACCCCGAGGGGACCCGACAGGCCCGAAGG
AATAGAAGAAGAAGGTGGAGAGAGAGACAGAGACAGATCCATTCGATTAGTGAACGGATCGGCACTGCGT
GCGCCAATTCTGCAGACAAATGGCAGTATTCATCCACAATTTTAAAAGAAAAGGGGGGATTGGGGGGTAC
AGTGCAGGGGAAAGAATAGTAGACATAATAGCAACAGACATACAAACTAAAGAATTACAAAAACAAATTA
CAAAAATTCAAAATTTTCGGGTTTATTACAGGGACAGCAGAGATCCAGTTTGGTTAGTACCGGGCCCTAC
GCGTCCAAGGTCGGGCAGGAAGAGGGCCTATTTCCCATGATTCCTTCATATTTGCATATACGATACAAGG
CTGTTAGAGAGATAATTAGAATTAATTTGACTGTAAACACAAAGATATTAGTACAAAATACGTGACGTAG
AAAGTAATAATTTCTTGGGTAGTTTGCAGTTTTAAAATTATGTTTTAAAATGGACTATCATATGCTTACC
GTAACTTGAAAGTATTTCGATTTCTTGGCTTTATATATCTTGTGGAAAGGACGAAACACCGTACATCAGG
GACCTTCAGTGTTTAAGAGCTATGCTGGAAACAGCATAGCAAGTTTAAATAAGGCTAGTCCGTTATCAAC
TTGAAAAAGTGGCACCGAGTCGGTGCTTTTTTTGGATCCAATTCTACCGGGTAGGGGAGGCGCTTTTCCC
AAGGCAGTCTGGAGCATGCGCTTTAGCAGCCCCGCTGGGCACTTGGCGCTACACAAGTGGCCTCTGGCCT
CGCACACATTCCACATCCACCGGTAGGCGCCAACCGGCTCCGTTCTTTGGTGGCCCCTTCGCGCCACCTT
CTACTCCTCCCCTAGTCAGGAAGTTCCCCCCCGCCCCGCAGCTCGCGTCGTGCAGGACGTGACAAATGGA
AGTAGCACGTCTCACTAGTCTCGTGCAGATGGACAGCACCGCTGAGCAATGGAAGCGGGTAGGCCTTTGG
GGCAGCGGCCAATAGCAGCTTTGCTCCTTCGCTTTCTGGGCTCAGAGGCTGGGAAGGGGTGGGTCCGGGG
GCGGGCTCAGGGGCGGGCTCAGGGGCGGGGCGGGCGCCCGAAGGTCCTCCGGAGGCCCGGCATTCTGCAC
GCTTCAAAAGCGCACGTCTGCCGCGCTGTTCTCCTCTTCCTCATCTCCGGGCCTTTCGACCTGCATCCAT
CTAGATCTCGAGCAGCTGAAGCTTACCATGACCGAGTACAAGCCCACGGTGCGCCTCGCCACCCGCGACG
ACGTCCCCAGGGCCGTACGCACCCTCGCCGCCGCGTTCGCCGACTACCCCGCCACGCGCCACACCGTCGA
TCCGGACCGCCACATCGAGCGGGTCACCGAGCTGCAAGAACTCTTCCTCACGCGCGTCGGGCTCGACATC
GGCAAGGTGTGGGTCGCGGACGACGGCGCCGCGGTGGCGGTCTGGACCACGCCGGAGAGCGTCGAAGCGG
GGGCGGTGTTCGCCGAGATCGGCCCGCGCATGGCCGAGTTGAGCGGTTCCCGGCTGGCCGCGCAGCAACA
GATGGAAGGCCTCCTGGCGCCGCACCGGCCCAAGGAGCCCGCGTGGTTCCTGGCCACCGTCGGCGTCTCG
CCCGACCACCAGGGCAAGGGTCTGGGCAGCGCCGTCGTGCTCCCCGGAGTGGAGGCGGCCGAGCGCGCCG
GGGTGCCCGCCTTCCTGGAGACCTCCGCGCCCCGCAACCTCCCCTTCTACGAGCGGCTCGGCTTCACCGT
CACCGCCGACGTCGAGGTGCCCGAAGGACCGCGCACCTGGTGCATGACCCGCAAGCCCGGTGCCGGCGGC
GGGTCCGGAGGAGAGGGCAGAGGAAGTCTCCTAACATGCGGTGACGTGGAGGAGAATCCTGGCCCAATGA
GCGAGCTGATTAAGGAGAACATGCACATGAAGCTGTACATGGAGGGCACCGTGGACAACCATCACTTCAA
GTGCACATCCGAGGGCGAAGGCAAGCCCTACGAGGGCACCCAGACCATGAGAATCAAGGTGGTCGAGGGC
GGCCCTCTCCCCTTCGCCTTCGACATCCTGGCTACTAGCTTCCTCTACGGCAGCAAGACCTTCATCAACC
ACACCCAGGGCATCCCCGACTTCTTCAAGCAGTCCTTCCCTGAGGGCTTCACATGGGAGAGAGTCACCAC
ATACGAGGACGGGGGCGTGCTGACCGCTACCCAGGACACCAGCCTCCAGGACGGCTGCCTCATCTACAAC
GTCAAGATCAGAGGGGTGAACTTCACATCCAACGGCCCTGTGATGCAGAAGAAAACACTCGGCTGGGAGG
CCTTCACCGAGACGCTGTACCCCGCTGACGGCGGCCTGGAAGGCAGAAACGACATGGCCCTGAAGCTCGT
GGGCGGGAGCCATCTGATCGCAAACATCAAGACCACATATAGATCCAAGAAACCCGCTAAGAACCTCAAG
ATGCCTGGCGTCTACTATGTGGACTACAGACTGGAAAGAATCAAGGAGGCCAACAACGAGACCTACGTCG
AGCAGCACGAGGTGGCAGTGGCCAGATACTGCGACCTCCCTAGCAAACTGGGGCACAAGCTTAATTGAGC
GGCCGCTCAACCTCTGGATTACAAAATTTGTGAAAGATTGACTGGTATTCTTAACTATGTTGCTCCTTTT
ACGCTATGTGGATACGCTGCTTTAATGCCTTTGTATCATGCTATTGCTTCCCGTATGGCTTTCATTTTCT
CCTCCTTGTATAAATCCTGGTTGCTGTCTCTTTATGAGGAGTTGTGGCCCGTTGTCAGGCAACGTGGCGT
GGTGTGCACTGTGTTTGCTGACGCAACCCCCACTGGTTGGGGCATTGCCACCACCTGTCAGCTCCTTTCC
GGGACTTTCGCTTTCCCCCTCCCTATTGCCACGGCGGAACTCATCGCCGCCTGCCTTGCCCGCTGCTGGA
CAGGGGCTCGGCTGTTGGGCACTGACAATTCCGTGGTGTTGTCGGGGAAATCATCGTCCTTTCCTTGGCT
GCTCGCCTGTGTTGCCACCTGGATTCTGCGCGGGACGTCCTTCTGCTACGTCCCTTCGGCCCTCAATCCA
GCGGACCTTCCTTCCCGCGGCCTGCTGCCGGCTCTGCGGCCTCTTCCGCGTCTACGCCTTCGCCCTCAGA
CGAGTCGGATCTCCCTTTGGGCCGCCTCCCCGCAGGTACCTTTAAGACCAATGACTTACAAGGCAGCTGT
AGATCTTAGCCACTTTTTAAAAGAAAAGGGGGGACTGGAAGGGCTAATTCACTCCCAAAGAAGTCAAGAT
CTGCTTTTTGCCTGTACTGGGTCTCTCTGGTTAGACCAGAGTCTCTCTGGTTAGACCAGATCTGAGCCTG
GGAGCTCTCTGGCTAACTAGGGAACCCACTGCTTAAGCCTCAATAAAGCTTGCCTTGAGTGCTTCAAGTA
GTGTGTGCCCGTCTGTTGTGTGACTCTGGTAACTAGAGATCCCTCAGACCCTTTTAGTCAGTGTGGAAAA
TCTCTAGCAGTTTAAACCCGCTGATCAGCCTCGACTGTGCCTTCTAGTTGCCAGCCATCTGTTGTTTGCC
CCTCCCCCGTGCCTTCCTTGACCCTGGAAGGTGCCACTCCCACTGTCCTTTCCTAATAAAATGAGGAAAT
TGCATCGCATTGTCTGAGTAGGTGTCATTCTATTCTGGGGGGTGGGGTGGGGCAGGACAGCAAGGGGGAG
GATTGGGAAGTCAATAGCAGGCATGCTGGGGATGCGGTGGGCTCTATGGGCGGCCGTTAATTAAGCTTTT
GTTCCCTTTAGTGAGGGTTAATTGCGCGCTTGGCGTAATCATGGTCATAGCTGTTTCCTGTGTGAAATTG
TTATCCGCTCACAATTCCACACAACATACGAGCCGGGAGCATAAAGTGTAAAGCCTGGGGTGCCTAATGA
GTGAGCTAACTCACATTAATTGCGTTGCGCTCACTGCCCGCTTTCCAGTCGGGAAACCTGTCGTGCCAGC
TGCATTAATGAATCGGCCAACGCGCGGGGAGAGGCGGTTTGCGTATTGGGCGCTCTTCCGCTTCCTCGCT
CACTGACTCGCTGCGCTCGGTCGTTCGGCTGCGGCGAGCGGTATCAGCTCACTCAAAGGCGGTAATACGG
TTATCCACAGAATCAGGGGATAACGCAGGAAAGAACATGTGAGCAAAAGGCCAGCAAAAGGCCAGGAACC
GTAAAAAGGCCGCGTTGCTGGCGTTTTTCCATAGGCTCCGCCCCCCTGACGAGCATCACAAAAATCGACG
CTCAAGTCAGAGGTGGCGAAACCCGACAGGACTATAAAGATACCAGGCGTTTCCCCCTGGAAGCTCCCTC
GTGCGCTCTCCTGTTCCGACCCTGCCGCTTACCGGATACCTGTCCGCCTTTCTCCCTTCGGGAAGCGTGG
CGCTTTCTCATAGCTCACGCTGTAGGTATCTCAGTTCGGTGTAGGTCGTTCGCTCCAAGCTGGGCTGTGT
GCACGAACCCCCCGTTCAGCCCGACCGCTGCGCCTTATCCGGTAACTATCGTCTTGAGTCCAACCCGGTA
AGACACGACTTATCGCCACTGGCAGCAGCCACTGGTAACAGGATTAGCAGAGCGAGGTATGTAGGCGGTG
CTACAGAGTTCTTGAAGTGGTGGCCTAACTACGGCTACACTAGAAGAACAGTATTTGGTATCTGCGCTCT
GCTGAAGCCAGTTACCTTCGGAAAAAGAGTTGGTAGCTCTTGATCCGGCAAACAAACCACCGCTGGTAGC
GGTGGTTTTTTTGTTTGCAAGCAGCAGATTACGCGCAGAAAAAAAGGATCTCAAGAAGATCCTTTGATCT
TTTCTACGGGGTCTGACGCTCAGTGGAACGAAAACTCACGTTAAGGGATTTTGGTCATGAGATTATCAAA
AAGGATCTTCACCTAGATCCTTTTAAATTAAAAATGAAGTTTTAAATCAATCTAAAGTATATATGAGTAA
ACTTGGTCTGACAGTTACCAATGCTTAATCAGTGAGGCACCTATCTCAGCGATCTGTCTATTTCGTTCAT
CCATAGTTGCCTGACTCCCCGTCGTGTAGATAACTACGATACGGGAGGGCTTACCATCTGGCCCCAGTGC
TGCAATGATACCGCGAGACCCACGCTCACCGGCTCCAGATTTATCAGCAATAAACCAGCCAGCCGGAAGG
GCCGAGCGCAGAAGTGGTCCTGCAACTTTATCCGCCTCCATCCAGTCTATTAATTGTTGCCGGGAAGCTA
GAGTAAGTAGTTCGCCAGTTAATAGTTTGCGCAACGTTGTTGCCATTGCTACAGGCATCGTGGTGTCACG
CTCGTCGTTTGGTATGGCTTCATTCAGCTCCGGTTCCCAACGATCAAGGCGAGTTACATGATCCCCCATG
TTGTGCAAAAAAGCGGTTAGCTCCTTCGGTCCTCCGATCGTTGTCAGAAGTAAGTTGGCCGCAGTGTTAT
CACTCATGGTTATGGCAGCACTGCATAATTCTCTTACTGTCATGCCATCCGTAAGATGCTTTTCTGTGAC
TGGTGAGTACTCAACCAAGTCATTCTGAGAATAGTGTATGCGGCGACCGAGTTGCTCTTGCCCGGCGTCA
ATACGGGATAATACCGCGCCACATAGCAGAACTTTAAAAGTGCTCATCATTGGAAAACGTTCTTCGGGGC
GAAAACTCTCAAGGATCTTACCGCTGTTGAGATCCAGTTCGATGTAACCCACTCGTGCACCCAACTGATC
TTCAGCATCTTTTACTTTCACCAGCGTTTCTGGGTGAGCAAAAACAGGAAGGCAAAATGCCGCAAAAAAG
GGAATAAGGGCGACACGGAAATGTTGAATACTCATACTCTTCCTTTTTCAATATTATTGAAGCATTTATC
AGGGTTATTGTCTCATGAGCGGATACATATTTGAATGTATTTAGAAAAATAAACAAATAGGGGTTCCGCG
CACATTTCCCCGAAAAGTGCCACCTAAATTGTAAGCGTTAATATTTTGTTAAAATTCGCGTTAAATTTTT
GTTAAATCAGCTCATTTTTTAACCAATAGGCCGAAATCGGCAAAATCCCTTATAAATCAAAAGAATAGAC
CGAGATAGGGT
[37 nt withheld, positions 8062-8098]
AAAGAACGTGGACTCCAACGTCAAAGG
[49 nt withheld, positions 8126-8174]
T
[91 nt withheld, positions 8176-8266]
G
[124 nt withheld, positions 8268-8391]
CCCATTCGCCATTCAGGCTGCGCAACTGTTGGGAAGGGCGATCGGTGCGGGCCTCTTCGCTATTACGCCA
GCTGGCGAAAGGGGGATGTGCTGCAAGGCGATTAAGTTGGGTAACGCCAGGGTTTTCCCAGTCACGACGT
TGTAAAACGACGGCCAGTGAGCGCGCGTAATACGACTCACTATAGGGCGAATTGACTAGTACATAACTTA
CGGTAAATGGCCCGCCTGGCTGACCGCCCAACGACCCCCGCCCATTGAC
Features (pLannotate 1.2.2; 28 found; start..end, strand, type, name):
    242..441     +  promoter       CMV promoter: human cytomegalovirus (CMV) immediate early promoter
    459..639     +  LTR            5' LTR (truncated): truncated 5' long terminal repeat (LTR) from HIV-1
    686..811     +  misc_feature   HIV-1 Ψ: packaging signal of human immunodeficiency virus type 1
    795..1133    +  CDS            HIV-1 gag (fragment): gag protein from human immunodeficiency virus 1; gag
   1310..1543    +  misc_feature   RRE: The Rev response element (RRE) of HIV-1 allows for Rev-dependent mRNA export from the nucleus to the cytoplasm.
   1920..2020    +  CDS            Rev (fragment): human immunodeficiency virus 1 (HIV-1) Rev protein; rev; enhances nuclear export of unspliced and incompletely spliced viral mRNAs
   2070..2187    +  misc_feature   cPPT/CTS: central polypurine tract and central termination sequence of HIV-1
   2262..2502    +  promoter       U6 promoter: RNA polymerase III promoter for human U6 snRNA
   2549..2616    +  misc_RNA       tracrRNA (fragment): trans-activating CRISPR RNA for the Streptococcus pyogenes CRISPR/Cas9 system
   2639..3138    +  promoter       PGK promoter: mouse phosphoglycerate kinase 1 promoter
   3178..3774    +  CDS            PuroR (fragment): puromycin N-acetyltransferase; pac from Streptomyces; confers resistance to puromycin
   3847..4545    +  CDS            TagBFP: TagBFP is a basic (constitutively fluorescent) blue fluorescent protein published in 2008, derived from Entacmaea quadricolor. It is reported to be a very rapidly-maturing monomer with very low acid sensitivity.
   4557..5143    +  misc_feature   WPRE: woodchuck hepatitis virus posttranscriptional regulatory element
   5137..5283    +  CDS            nef (fragment): NEF_HV1LA - Experimental evidence at protein level: Swiss-Prot protein existence level 1. Extracellular Nef protein targets CD4(+) T-lymphocytes for apoptosis by interacting with CXCR4 surface receptors. From Human immunodeficiency virus type 1 group M subtype B (isolate Lai) (HIV-1).
   5291..5469    +  LTR            5' LTR (truncated): truncated 5' long terminal repeat (LTR) from HIV-1
   5495..5606    +  polyA_signal   bGH poly(A) signal: bovine growth hormone polyadenylation signal
   5745..5763    -  promoter       T3 promoter: promoter for bacteriophage T3 RNA polymerase
   5808..5824    -  protein_bind   lac operator: The lac repressor binds to the lac operator to inhibit transcription in E. coli. This inhibition can be relieved by adding lactose or isopropyl-β-D-thiogalactopyranoside (IPTG). lac repressor encoded by lacI
   5832..5862    -  promoter       lac promoter: promoter for the E. coli lac operon
   5877..5898    -  protein_bind   CAP binding site: CAP binding activates transcription in the presence of cAMP. E. coli catabolite activator protein
   5911..6003    -  CDS            lacI (fragment): lac repressor; lacI; The lac repressor binds to the lac operator to inhibit transcription in E. coli. This inhibition can be relieved by adding lactose or isopropyl-β-D-thiogalactopyranoside (IPTG).
   6186..6774    -  rep_origin     ori: high-copy-number ColE1/pMB1/pBR322/pUC origin of replication
   6945..7805    -  CDS            AmpR: β-lactamase; bla; confers resistance to ampicillin, carbenicillin, and related antibiotics
   7806..7910    -  promoter       AmpR promoter: bla
   7963..8391    -  rep_origin     f1 ori (sequence partly withheld): f1 bacteriophage origin of replication; arrow indicates direction of (+) strand synthesis
   8396..8551    -  CDS            lacZα (fragment): LacZα fragment of β-galactosidase; lacZ fragment
   8559..8577    +  promoter       T7 promoter: promoter for bacteriophage T7 RNA polymerase
   8591..241     +  enhancer       CMV enhancer (across the origin): human cytomegalovirus immediate early enhancer
