[The description below was written by a language model from this plasmid's Addgene catalogue record and pLannotate feature annotations shown in this document.]
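Description:
pKLV2-U6gRNA5(ID1_5-5)-PGKpuroBFP-W is an 8,650 bp lentiviral CRISPR guide-expression plasmid that delivers a single guide RNA against human ID1 (an inhibitor-of-DNA-binding family gene, also known as bHLHb24) into mammalian cells. It derives from the pKLV2-U6gRNA5(BbsI)-PGKpuroBFP-W backbone, with the guide spacer inserted between two BbsI sites that were destroyed in cloning. In bacteria it is maintained through a high-copy ColE1/pUC-type origin and ampicillin resistance. An f1 origin and remnants of a lac/lacZα cloning region flanked by T3 and T7 promoters are also present in the backbone.

The viral portion begins with a CMV enhancer/promoter fused to a truncated HIV-1 5' LTR, which should drive genomic RNA production in packaging cells without Tat. It is followed by the Ψ packaging signal with a gag fragment, the RRE for Rev-dependent nuclear export, and the cPPT/CTS. The downstream LTR is also annotated as truncated, as expected for a self-inactivating design, and is followed by a bGH polyadenylation signal.

Between these elements, the human U6 RNA polymerase III promoter transcribes the ID1 spacer joined to a Streptococcus pyogenes Cas9 guide scaffold. A separate mouse PGK promoter drives puromycin N-acetyltransferase and TagBFP, and a WPRE enhances expression. The linker between the two coding sequences is not annotated. No Cas9 is encoded, so the nuclease must be supplied separately. Transduced cells can be selected with puromycin or tracked and sorted by blue fluorescence. The associated publication used CRISPR perturbations with time-series single-cell RNA-seq to infer gene regulatory networks.
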