Addgene plasmid #211965: pKLV2-U6gRNA5(ID1_5-5)-PGKpuroBFP-W
Purpose: Express gRNA against ID1 with puro and BFP
Depositing lab: Kosuke Yusa. Depositing organization: Kyoto University, Institute for Life and Medical Sciences. Publication: RENGE infers gene regulatory networks using time-series single-cell RNA-seq data with CRISPR perturbations. Ishikawa M, Sugino S, Masuda Y, Tarumoto Y, Seto Y, Taniyama N, Wagai F, Yamauchi Y, Kojima Y, Kiryu H, Yusa K, Eiraku M, Mochizuki A. Commun Biol. 2023 Dec 28;6(1):1290. doi: 10.1038/s42003-023-05594-4. PubMed 38155269.
Backbone
  Vector backbone: pKLV2-U6gRNA5(BbsI)-PGKpuroBFP-W
  Backbone size w/o insert (bp): 8630
  Total vector size (bp): 8650
  Vector type: Mammalian Expression, Lentiviral, CRISPR
  Selectable markers: Puromycin
Growth in bacteria
  Bacterial resistance: Ampicillin, 100 μg/mL
  Growth temperature: 37°C
  Growth strain: NEB Stable
  Copy number: High Copy
Gene/Insert
  Gene/Insert name: sgRNA targeting ID1
  gRNA/shRNA sequence: TACATCAGGGACCTTCAGT
  Species: H. sapiens (human)
  GenBank ID: NM_002165.4
  Entrez Gene: ID1 (a.k.a. ID, bHLHb24)
  Promoter: Human U6 promoter
  Cloning method: Restriction Enzyme; 5′ cloning site BbsI (destroyed during cloning); 3′ cloning site BbsI (destroyed during cloning)
  Sequencing primers: 5′ AGATAATTAGAATTAATTTGACTG
Terms and licenses: Academic/Nonprofit Terms; Industry Terms: Not Available to Industry
How to cite: pKLV2-U6gRNA5(ID1_5-5)-PGKpuroBFP-W was a gift from Kosuke Yusa (Addgene plasmid # 211965 ; http://n2t.net/addgene:211965 ; RRID:Addgene_211965)
